Addgene plasmid #144726: TFORF3250
Purpose: Lentiviral vector for overexpressing transcription factor ORFs with unique 24-bp barcodes. Barcodes facilitate identification of transcription factors in pooled screens.
Depositing lab: Feng Zhang. Depositing organization: Broad Institute. Publication: A transcription factor atlas of directed differentiation. Joung J, Ma S, Tay T, Geiger-Schuller KR, Kirchgatterer PC, Verdine VK, Guo B, Arias-Garcia MA, Allen WE, Singh A, Kuksenko O, Abudayyeh OO, Gootenberg JS, Fu Z, Macrae RK, Buenrostro JD, Regev A, Zhang F. Cell. 2023 Jan 5;186(1):209-229.e26. doi: 10.1016/j.cell.2022.11.026. PubMed 36608654.
Backbone
  Vector backbone: pLX_TRC317
  Backbone manufacturer: Broad Institute Genetic Perturbation Platform
  Backbone size w/o insert (bp): 8264
  Vector type: Mammalian Expression, Lentiviral
  Selectable markers: Puromycin
Growth in bacteria
  Bacterial resistance: Ampicillin, 100 μg/mL
  Growth temperature: 37°C
  Growth strain: NEB Stable
  Copy number: High Copy
Gene/Insert
  Gene/Insert name: ZKSCAN8
  Species: H. sapiens (human)
  Insert size (bp): 1942
  Entrez Gene: ZNF192 (a.k.a. LD5-1, ZKSCAN8)
  Promoter: EF1a
  Tag / fusion protein: V5 (C terminal on insert)
  Cloning method: Gateway Cloning
  Sequencing primers: 5′ GGGTGGAGACTGAAGTTAGGCCAG; 3′ CACATAGCGTAAAAGGAGCAACATAG
Resource information
  A portion of this plasmid was derived from a plasmid made by: Broad Institute Genetic Perturbation Platform
Terms and licenses: Academic/Nonprofit Terms; Industry Terms: Not Available to Industry
Depositor comments: NM_006298.3 Please test multiple small colonies in case of plasmid recombination. To make this collection available in a timely manner, a portion of this collection was not fully sequenced by Addgene. If an Addgene verified full plasmid sequence is not available, please contact us prior to placing an order to request the full sequence.
How to cite: TFORF3250 was a gift from Feng Zhang (Addgene plasmid # 144726 ; http://n2t.net/addgene:144726 ; RRID:Addgene_144726)
