[The description below was written by a language model from this plasmid's Addgene catalogue record and pLannotate feature annotations shown in this document.]
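Description:
TFORF3250 is a third-generation-style, self-inactivating lentiviral expression plasmid built on the pLX_TRC317 backbone. It carries the human transcription factor ZKSCAN8 (also known as ZNF192), introduced by Gateway cloning. It belongs to a barcoded transcription factor ORF collection in which each ORF is paired with a unique 24-bp barcode, so that individual factors can be identified in pooled overexpression screens. The feature table does not annotate the barcode, so its position in the sequence is not given by the record. In bacteria the plasmid is maintained at high copy through a ColE1/pUC-type origin and selected with ampicillin resistance. An f1 origin and remnants of a lac/T7/T3 cloning region are also present. The depositor notes a risk of recombination, which is common for LTR-containing plasmids.

The viral transfer cassette begins with an RSV promoter fused to a truncated HIV-1 5' LTR. This is followed by the Ψ packaging signal, a gag fragment and the RRE, and the cassette ends at a ΔU3 3' LTR with a downstream SV40 polyadenylation signal. Within it, an SV40 early promoter drives puromycin N-acetyltransferase for selection of transduced mammalian cells, and a cPPT/CTS element aids nuclear import of the viral genome. The EF-1α promoter then drives the ZKSCAN8 ORF, which is flanked by attB1 and attB2 recombination scars and fused at its C terminus to a V5 epitope tag for detection. A WPRE downstream enhances transcript stability and expression. The automated annotation labels only part of the region between the att sites as ZKSCAN8, although the catalogue lists an insert of about 1.9 kb. The construct is intended for lentiviral overexpression of ZKSCAN8, for example in directed differentiation screens.
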