Features (pLannotate 1.2.2; 34 found; start..end, strand, type, name):
      5..231     +  promoter       RSV promoter: Rous sarcoma virus enhancer/promoter
    232..412     +  LTR            5' LTR (truncated): truncated 5' long terminal repeat (LTR) from HIV-1
    459..584     +  misc_feature   HIV-1 Ψ: packaging signal of human immunodeficiency virus type 1
    568..931     +  CDS            HIV-1 gag (fragment): gag protein from human immunodeficiency virus 1; gag
   1077..1310    +  misc_feature   RRE: The Rev response element (RRE) of HIV-1 allows for Rev-dependent mRNA export from the nucleus to the cytoplasm.
   1687..1713    +  CDS            Rev (fragment): human immunodeficiency virus 1 (HIV-1) Rev protein; rev; enhances nuclear export of unspliced and incompletely spliced viral mRNAs
   1720..1743    +  promoter       SV40 promoter (fragment): SV40 early promoter
   1744..1815    +  promoter       SV40 promoter (fragment): SV40 enhancer and early promoter
   1839..1974    +  rep_origin     SV40 ori: SV40 origin of replication
   2020..2616    +  CDS            PuroR (fragment): puromycin N-acetyltransferase; pac from Streptomyces; confers resistance to puromycin
   2665..2782    +  misc_feature   cPPT/CTS: central polypurine tract and central termination sequence of HIV-1
   2847..2913    +  CDS            small t antigen (fragment): SV40 (simian virus 40) small t antigen
   2920..4098    +  promoter       EF-1α promoter: strong constitutive promoter for human elongation factor EF-1α
   4119..4136    +  protein_bind   attB1 (fragment): mutant version of attB; core recombination site for the Gateway® BP reaction BP Clonase™
   4145..5185    +  CDS            ZKSCAN8 (fragment): ZKSC8_HUMAN - Also known as ZNF192. Experimental evidence at protein level: Swiss-Prot protein existence level 1. May be involved in transcriptional regulation. From Homo sapiens (Human).
   5886..5903    -  protein_bind   attB2 (fragment): mutant version of attB; core recombination site for the Gateway® BP reaction BP Clonase™
   5912..5953    +  CDS            V5 tag: epitope tag from simian virus 5
   5969..6021    +  promoter       U6 promoter (fragment): RNA polymerase III promoter for human U6 snRNA
   6063..6651    +  misc_feature   WPRE: woodchuck hepatitis virus posttranscriptional regulatory element
   6702..6721    +  misc_feature   cPPT/CTS (fragment): central polypurine tract and central termination sequence of HIV-1
   6723..6956    +  LTR            3' LTR (ΔU3): self-inactivating 3' long terminal repeat (LTR) from HIV-1
   7034..7155    +  polyA_signal   SV40 poly(A) signal: SV40 polyadenylation signal
   7195..7330    +  rep_origin     SV40 ori: SV40 origin of replication
   7351..7369    -  promoter       T7 promoter: promoter for bacteriophage T7 RNA polymerase
   7377..7532    +  CDS            lacZα (fragment): LacZα fragment of β-galactosidase; lacZ fragment
   7537..7965    +  rep_origin     f1 ori (sequence partly withheld): f1 bacteriophage origin of replication; arrow indicates direction of (+) strand synthesis
   8018..8122    +  promoter       AmpR promoter: bla
   8123..8983    +  CDS            AmpR: β-lactamase; bla; confers resistance to ampicillin, carbenicillin, and related antibiotics
   9154..9742    +  rep_origin     ori: high-copy-number ColE1/pMB1/pBR322/pUC origin of replication
   9925..10017   +  CDS            lacI (fragment): lac repressor; lacI; The lac repressor binds to the lac operator to inhibit transcription in E. coli. This inhibition can be relieved by adding lactose or isopropyl-β-D-thiogalactopyranoside (IPTG).
  10030..10051   +  protein_bind   CAP binding site: CAP binding activates transcription in the presence of cAMP. E. coli catabolite activator protein
  10066..10096   +  promoter       lac promoter: promoter for the E. coli lac operon
  10104..10120   +  protein_bind   lac operator: The lac repressor binds to the lac operator to inhibit transcription in E. coli. This inhibition can be relieved by adding lactose or isopropyl-β-D-thiogalactopyranoside (IPTG). lac repressor encoded by lacI
  10165..10183   +  promoter       T3 promoter: promoter for bacteriophage T3 RNA polymerase
>Addgene plasmid #144726 | TFORF3250 | addgene full sequence | sequence record 404305 | Addgene NGS Result
TTAATGTAGTCTTATGCAATACTCTTGTAGTCTTGCAACATGGTAACGATGAGTTAGCAACATGCCTTAC
AAGGAGAGAAAAAGCACCGTGCATGCCGATTGGTGGAAGTAAGGTGGTACGATCGTGCCTTATTAGGAAG
GCAACAGACGGGTCTGACATGGATTGGACGAACCACTGAATTGCCGCATTGCAGAGATATTGTATTTAAG
TGCCTAGCTCGATACATAAACGGGTCTCTCTGGTTAGACCAGATCTGAGCCTGGGAGCTCTCTGGCTAAC
TAGGGAACCCACTGCTTAAGCCTCAATAAAGCTTGCCTTGAGTGCTTCAAGTAGTGTGTGCCCGTCTGTT
GTGTGACTCTGGTAACTAGAGATCCCTCAGACCCTTTTAGTCAGTGTGGAAAATCTCTAGCAGTGGCGCC
CGAACAGGGACTTGAAAGCGAAAGGGAAACCAGAGGAGCTCTCTCGACGCAGGACTCGGCTTGCTGAAGC
GCGCACGGCAAGAGGCGAGGGGCGGCGACTGGTGAGTACGCCAAAAATTTTGACTAGCGGAGGCTAGAAG
GAGAGAGATGGGTGCGAGAGCGTCAGTATTAAGCGGGGGAGAATTAGATCGCGATGGGAAAAAATTCGGT
TAAGGCCAGGGGGAAAGAAAAAATATAAATTAAAACATATAGTATGGGCAAGCAGGGAGCTAGAACGATT
CGCAGTTAATCCTGGCCTGTTAGAAACATCAGAAGGCTGTAGACAAATACTGGGACAGCTACAACCATCC
CTTCAGACAGGATCAGAAGAACTTAGATCATTATATAATACAGTAGCAACCCTCTATTGTGTGCATCAAA
GGATAGAGATAAAAGACACCAAGGAAGCTTTAGACAAGATAGAGGAAGAGCAAAACAAAAGTAAGACCAC
CGCACAGCAAGCGGCCGCTGATCTTCAGACCTGGAGGAGGAGATATGAGGGACAATTGGAGAAGTGAATT
ATATAAATATAAAGTAGTAAAAATTGAACCATTAGGAGTAGCACCCACCAAGGCAAAGAGAAGAGTGGTG
CAGAGAGAAAAAAGAGCAGTGGGAATAGGAGCTTTGTTCCTTGGGTTCTTGGGAGCAGCAGGAAGCACTA
TGGGCGCAGCGTCAATGACGCTGACGGTACAGGCCAGACAATTATTGTCTGGTATAGTGCAGCAGCAGAA
CAATTTGCTGAGGGCTATTGAGGCGCAACAGCATCTGTTGCAACTCACAGTCTGGGGCATCAAGCAGCTC
CAGGCAAGAATCCTGGCTGTGGAAAGATACCTAAAGGATCAACAGCTCCTGGGGATTTGGGGTTGCTCTG
GAAAACTCATTTGCACCACTGCTGTGCCTTGGAATGCTAGTTGGAGTAATAAATCTCTGGAACAGATTTG
GAATCACACGACCTGGATGGAGTGGGACAGAGAAATTAACAATTACACAAGCTTAATACACTCCTTAATT
GAAGAATCGCAAAACCAGCAAGAAAAGAATGAACAAGAATTATTGGAATTAGATAAATGGGCAAGTTTGT
GGAATTGGTTTAACATAACAAATTGGCTGTGGTATATAAAATTATTCATAATGATAGTAGGAGGCTTGGT
AGGTTTAAGAATAGTTTTTGCTGTACTTTCTATAGTGAATAGAGTTAGGCAGGGATATTCACCATTATCG
TTTCAGACCCACCTCCCAACCCCGAGGGGACCCATGCATTGCATCTCAATTAGTCAGCAACCAGGTGTGG
AAAGTCCCCAGGCTCCCCAGCAGGCAGAAGTATGCAAAGCATGCGTCTCAATTAGTCAGCAACCATAGTC
CCGCCCCTAACTCCGCCCATCCCGCCCCTAACTCCGCCCAGTTCCGCCCATTCTCCGCCCCATGGCTGAC
TAATTTTTTTTATTTATGCAGAGGCCGAGGCCGCCTCGGCCTCTGAGCTATTCCAGAAGTAGTGAGGAGG
CTTTTTTGGAGGCCTAGGCTTTTGCAAAAAGCTTTCTAGAGGTACCACCGGAGCTTACCATGACCGAGTA
CAAGCCCACGGTGCGCCTCGCCACCCGCGACGACGTCCCCAGGGCCGTACGCACCCTCGCCGCCGCGTTC
GCCGACTACCCCGCCACGCGCCACACCGTCGATCCGGACCGCCACATCGAGCGGGTCACCGAGCTGCAAG
AACTCTTCCTCACGCGCGTCGGGCTCGACATCGGCAAGGTGTGGGTCGCGGACGACGGCGCCGCCGTGGC
GGTCTGGACCACGCCGGAGAGCGTCGAAGCGGGGGCGGTGTTCGCCGAGATCGGCCCGCGCATGGCCGAG
TTGAGCGGTTCCCGGCTGGCCGCGCAGCAACAGATGGAAGGCCTCCTGGCGCCGCACCGGCCCAAGGAGC
CCGCGTGGTTCCTGGCCACCGTCGGCGTCTCGCCCGACCACCAGGGCAAGGGTCTGGGCAGCGCCGTCGT
GCTCCCCGGAGTGGAGGCGGCCGAGCGCGCCGGGGTGCCCGCCTTCCTGGAGACCTCCGCGCCCCGCAAC
CTCCCCTTCTACGAGCGGCTCGGCTTCACCGTCACCGCCGACGTCGAGGTGCCCGAAGGACCGCGCACCT
GGTGCATGACCCGCAAGCCCGGTGCCAGTTAACGAATTCTAGATCTTGAGACAAATGGCAGTATTCATCC
ACAATTTTAAAAGAAAAGGGGGGATTGGGGGGTACAGTGCAGGGGAAAGAATAGTAGACATAATAGCAAC
AGACATACAAACTAAAGAATTACAAAAACAAATTACAAAAATTCAAAATTTTCGGGTTTATTACAGGGAC
AGCAGAGATCCACTTTGGCGCCGGCTCGAGGCCTGCAGGTGCAAAGATGGATAAAGTTTTAAACAGAGAG
GAATCTTTGCAGCTAATGGACCTTCTAGGTCTTGAAAGGAGTGGGAATTGGCTCCGGTGCCCGTCAGTGG
GCAGAGCGCACATCGCCCACAGTCCCCGAGAAGTTGGGGGGAGGGGTCGGCAATTGAACCGGTGCCTAGA
GAAGGTGGCGCGGGGTAAACTGGGAAAGTGATGTCGTGTACTGGCTCCGCCTTTTTCCCGAGGGTGGGGG
AGAACCGTATATAAGTGCAGTAGTCGCCGTGAACGTTCTTTTTCGCAACGGGTTTGCCGCCAGAACACAG
GTAAGTGCCGTGTGTGGTTCCCGCGGGCCTGGCCTCTTTACGGGTTATGGCCCTTGCGTGCCTTGAATTA
CTTCCACCTGGCTGCAGTACGTGATTCTTGATCCCGAGCTTCGGGTTGGAAGTGGGTGGGAGAGTTCGAG
GCCTTGCGCTTAAGGAGCCCCTTCGCCTCGTGCTTGAGTTGAGGCCTGGCCTGGGCGCTGGGGCCGCCGC
GTGCGAATCTGGTGGCACCTTCGCGCCTGTCTCGCTGCTTTCGATAAGTCTCTAGCCATTTAAAATTTTT
GATGACCTGCTGCGACGCTTTTTTTCTGGCAAGATAGTCTTGTAAATGCGGGCCAAGATCTGCACACTGG
TATTTCGGTTTTTGGGGCCGCGGGCGGCGACGGGGCCCGTGCGTCCCAGCGCACATGTTCGGCGAGGCGG
GGCCTGCGAGCGCGGCCACCGAGAATCGGACGGGGGTAGTCTCAAGCTGGCCGGCCTGCTCTGGTGCCTG
GCCTCGCGCCGCCGTGTATCGCCCCGCCCTGGGCGGCAAGGCTGGCCCGGTCGGCACCAGTTGCGTGAGC
GGAAAGATGGCCGCTTCCCGGCCCTGCTGCAGGGAGCTCAAAATGGAGGACGCGGCGCTCGGGAGAGCGG
GCGGGTGAGTCACCCACACAAAGGAAAAGGGCCTTTCCGTCCTCAGCCGTCGCTTCATGTGACTCCACGG
AGTACCGGGCGCCGTCCAGGCACCTCGATTAGTTCTCGAGCTTTTGGAGTACGTCGTCTTTAGGTTGGGG
GGAGGGGTTTTATGCGATGGAGTTTCCCCACACTGAGTGGGTGGAGACTGAAGTTAGGCCAGCTTGGCAC
TTGATGTAATTCTCCTTGGAATTTGCCCTTTTTGAGTTTGGATCTTGGTTCATTCTCAAGCCTCAGACAG
TGGTTCAAAGTTTTTTTCTTCCATTTCAGGTGTCGTGAGGCTAGCATCGATTGATCAACAAGTTTGTACA
AAAAAGTTGGCACCATGGCTGAAGAATCAAGAAAGCCTTCAGCCCCATCCCCACCAGACCAGACTCCTGA
AGAGGATCTTGTAATCGTCAAGGTAGAGGAGGATCATGGTTGGGACCAGGAATCTAGTCTGCATGAAAGT
AACCCTCTTGGCCAAGAAGTGTTCCGCCTGCGCTTCAGGCAGTTACGCTACCAGGAGACACTAGGACCCC
GAGAAGCTCTGATCCAACTACGGGCCCTTTGCCATCAGTGGCTGAGGCCAGATTTGAACACCAAGGAACA
GATCCTGGAGCTGCTGGTGCTGGAGCAGTTCTTGACCATCCTACCTGAGGAGCTCCAGACACTGGTTAAG
GAACATCAGCTAGAGAACGGAGAGGAGGTGGTGACCCTATTAGAGGATTTGGAAAGGCAGATTGATATAC
TAGGACGACCAGTCTCAGCTCGCGTACATGGACATAGGGTACTCTGGGAGGAGGTAGTACATTCAGCATC
TGCACCAGAGCCTCCAAATACTCAGCTCCAATCTGAGGCAACCCAACATAAATCTCCAGTGCCCCAAGAG
TCACAAGAGAGAGCCATGTCTACTTCCCAGAGTCCTACTCGTTCCCAGAAAGGAAGTTCTGGAGACCAGG
AAATGACAGCTACACTTCTCACAGCAGGGTTCCAGACTTTGGAGAAGATTGAAGACATGGCTGTGTCCCT
TATTCGAGAGGAGTGGCTTCTTGATCCATCACAGAAGGATCTGTGTAGAGATAACAGGCCAGAAAATTTC
AGAAACATGTTCTCCCTGGGTGGTGAGACCAGGAGTGAGAACAGGGAATTAGCTTCAAAACAGGTAATAT
CTACTGGAATCCAGCCACATGGAGAGACAGCTGCCAAATGCAACGGGGATGTTATCAGGGGTCTTGAGCA
TGAAGAAGCCCGAGACCTTCTGGGCAGATTAGAGAGGCAGCGGGGAAATCCCACACAAGAGAGACGACAT
AAATGTGATGAATGTGGGAAAAGCTTTGCTCAGAGCTCAGGCCTTGTTCGCCACTGGAGAATCCACACTG
GGGAGAAACCCTATCAGTGTAATGTGTGTGGTAAAGCCTTCAGTTACAGGTCAGCCCTTCTTTCACATCA
GGATATCCACAACAAAGTAAAACGCTATCACTGTAAGGAGTGTGGCAAAGCCTTCAGTCAGAACACAGGC
CTGATTCTGCACCAGAGAATCCACACTGGGGAGAAGCCATATCAGTGCAATCAGTGTGGGAAGGCTTTCA
GTCAGAGTGCGGGCCTTATTCTGCACCAGAGAATCCACAGTGGAGAGAGACCCTATGAATGTAATGAGTG
TGGGAAAGCTTTCAGTCATAGCTCACACCTCATTGGACATCAGAGAATCCACACTGGGGAGAAGCCCTAT
GAGTGTGATGAGTGTGGGAAAACCTTCAGGCGGAGCTCACATCTTATTGGTCATCAGAGGAGCCACACTG
GGGAGAAACCCTACAAATGCAATGAGTGTGGGAGGGCCTTCAGTCAGAAGTCAGGCCTTATTGAACATCA
GAGAATCCACACTGGAGAAAGACCCTATAAATGTAAAGAATGTGGGAAAGCTTTCAATGGGAACACTGGT
CTCATTCAACACCTGAGAATTCACACAGGGGAGAAGCCCTACCAATGTAATGAGTGTGGGAAAGCCTTTA
TTCAGAGGTCAAGTCTCATTCGACATCAGAGAATCCACAGTGGTGAAAAATCTGAATCCATAAGCGTTTT
GCCAACTTTCTTGTACAAAGTGGTTGATATCGGTAAGCCTATCCCTAACCCTCTCCTCGGTCTCGATTCT
ACGTAGTAATGAACTAGTCCGTAACTTGAAAGTATTTCGATTCTTGGCTTTATATATCTTGTGGAAAGGA
CGACGGGCTCGAAACTTATCCGTGGACACGCGTTAAGTCGACAATCAACCTCTGGATTACAAAATTTGTG
AAAGATTGACTGGTATTCTTAACTATGTTGCTCCTTTTACGCTATGTGGATACGCTGCTTTAATGCCTTT
GTATCATGCTATTGCTTCCCGTATGGCTTTCATTTTCTCCTCCTTGTATAAATCCTGGTTGCTGTCTCTT
TATGAGGAGTTGTGGCCCGTTGTCAGGCAACGTGGCGTGGTGTGCACTGTGTTTGCTGACGCAACCCCCA
CTGGTTGGGGCATTGCCACCACCTGTCAGCTCCTTTCCGGGACTTTCGCTTTCCCCCTCCCTATTGCCAC
GGCGGAACTCATCGCCGCCTGCCTTGCCCGCTGCTGGACAGGGGCTCGGCTGTTGGGCACTGACAATTCC
GTGGTGTTGTCGGGGAAATCATCGTCCTTTCCTTGGCTGCTCGCCTGTGTTGCCACCTGGATTCTGCGCG
GGACGTCCTTCTGCTACGTCCCTTCGGCCCTCAATCCAGCGGACCTTCCTTCCCGCGGCCTGCTGCCGGC
TCTGCGGCCTCTTCCGCGTCTTCGCCTTCGCCCTCAGACGAGTCGGATCTCCCTTTGGGCCGCCTCCCCG
CGTCGACTTTAAGACCAATGACTTACAAGGCAGCTGTAGATCTTAGCCACTTTTTAAAAGAAAAGGGGGG
ACTGGAAGGGCTAATTCACTCCCAACGAAGACAAGATCTGCTTTTTGCTTGTACTGGGTCTCTCTGGTTA
GACCAGATCTGAGCCTGGGAGCTCTCTGGCTAACTAGGGAACCCACTGCTTAAGCCTCAATAAAGCTTGC
CTTGAGTGCTTCAAGTAGTGTGTGCCCGTCTGTTGTGTGACTCTGGTAACTAGAGATCCCTCAGACCCTT
TTAGTCAGTGTGGAAAATCTCTAGCAGTACGTATAGTAGTTCATGTCATCTTATTATTCAGTATTTATAA
CTTGCAAAGAAATGAATATCAGAGAGTGAGAGGAACTTGTTTATTGCAGCTTATAATGGTTACAAATAAA
GCAATAGCATCACAAATTTCACAAATAAAGCATTTTTTTCACTGCATTCTAGTTGTGGTTTGTCCAAACT
CATCAATGTATCTTATCATGTCTGGCTCTAGCTATCCCGCCCCTAACTCCGCCCATCCCGCCCCTAACTC
CGCCCAGTTCCGCCCATTCTCCGCCCCATGGCTGACTAATTTTTTTTATTTATGCAGAGGCCGAGGCCGC
CTCGGCCTCTGAGCTATTCCAGAAGTAGTGAGGAGGCTTTTTTGGAGGCCTAGGGACGTACCCAATTCGC
CCTATAGTGAGTCGTATTACGCGCGCTCACTGGCCGTCGTTTTACAACGTCGTGACTGGGAAAACCCTGG
CGTTACCCAACTTAATCGCCTTGCAGCACATCCCCCTTTCGCCAGCTGGCGTAATAGCGAAGAGGCCCGC
ACCGATCGCCCTTCCCAACAGTTGCGCAGCCTGAATGGCGAATGGG
[124 nt withheld, positions 7537-7660]
C
[91 nt withheld, positions 7662-7752]
A
[49 nt withheld, positions 7754-7802]
CCTTTGACGTTGGAGTCCACGTTCTTT
[37 nt withheld, positions 7830-7866]
ACCCTATCTCGGTCTATTCTTTTGATTTATAAGGGATTTTGCCGATTTCGGCCTATTGGTTAAAAAATGA
GCTGATTTAACAAAAATTTAACGCGAATTTTAACAAAATATTAACGCTTACAATTTAGGTGGCACTTTTC
GGGGAAATGTGCGCGGAACCCCTATTTGTTTATTTTTCTAAATACATTCAAATATGTATCCGCTCATGAG
ACAATAACCCTGATAAATGCTTCAATAATATTGAAAAAGGAAGAGTATGAGTATTCAACATTTCCGTGTC
GCCCTTATTCCCTTTTTTGCGGCATTTTGCCTTCCTGTTTTTGCTCACCCAGAAACGCTGGTGAAAGTAA
AAGATGCTGAAGATCAGTTGGGTGCACGAGTGGGTTACATCGAACTGGATCTCAACAGCGGTAAGATCCT
TGAGAGTTTTCGCCCCGAAGAACGTTTTCCAATGATGAGCACTTTTAAAGTTCTGCTATGTGGCGCGGTA
TTATCCCGTATTGACGCCGGGCAAGAGCAACTCGGTCGCCGCATACACTATTCTCAGAATGACTTGGTTG
AGTACTCACCAGTCACAGAAAAGCATCTTACGGATGGCATGACAGTAAGAGAATTATGCAGTGCTGCCAT
AACCATGAGTGATAACACTGCGGCCAACTTACTTCTGACAACGATCGGAGGACCGAAGGAGCTAACCGCT
TTTTTGCACAACATGGGGGATCATGTAACTCGCCTTGATCGTTGGGAACCGGAGCTGAATGAAGCCATAC
CAAACGACGAGCGTGACACCACGATGCCTGTAGCAATGGCAACAACGTTGCGCAAACTATTAACTGGCGA
ACTACTTACTCTAGCTTCCCGGCAACAATTAATAGACTGGATGGAGGCGGATAAAGTTGCAGGACCACTT
CTGCGCTCGGCCCTTCCGGCTGGCTGGTTTATTGCTGATAAATCTGGAGCCGGTGAGCGTGGGTCTCGCG
GTATCATTGCAGCACTGGGGCCAGATGGTAAGCCCTCCCGTATCGTAGTTATCTACACGACGGGGAGTCA
GGCAACTATGGATGAACGAAATAGACAGATCGCTGAGATAGGTGCCTCACTGATTAAGCATTGGTAACTG
TCAGACCAAGTTTACTCATATATACTTTAGATTGATTTAAAACTTCATTTTTAATTTAAAAGGATCTAGG
TGAAGATCCTTTTTGATAATCTCATGACCAAAATCCCTTAACGTGAGTTTTCGTTCCACTGAGCGTCAGA
CCCCGTAGAAAAGATCAAAGGATCTTCTTGAGATCCTTTTTTTCTGCGCGTAATCTGCTGCTTGCAAACA
AAAAAACCACCGCTACCAGCGGTGGTTTGTTTGCCGGATCAAGAGCTACCAACTCTTTTTCCGAAGGTAA
CTGGCTTCAGCAGAGCGCAGATACCAAATACTGTTCTTCTAGTGTAGCCGTAGTTAGGCCACCACTTCAA
GAACTCTGTAGCACCGCCTACATACCTCGCTCTGCTAATCCTGTTACCAGTGGCTGCTGCCAGTGGCGAT
AAGTCGTGTCTTACCGGGTTGGACTCAAGACGATAGTTACCGGATAAGGCGCAGCGGTCGGGCTGAACGG
GGGGTTCGTGCACACAGCCCAGCTTGGAGCGAACGACCTACACCGAACTGAGATACCTACAGCGTGAGCT
ATGAGAAAGCGCCACGCTTCCCGAAGGGAGAAAGGCGGACAGGTATCCGGTAAGCGGCAGGGTCGGAACA
GGAGAGCGCACGAGGGAGCTTCCAGGGGGAAACGCCTGGTATCTTTATAGTCCTGTCGGGTTTCGCCACC
TCTGACTTGAGCGTCGATTTTTGTGATGCTCGTCAGGGGGGCGGAGCCTATGGAAAAACGCCAGCAACGC
GGCCTTTTTACGGTTCCTGGCCTTTTGCTGGCCTTTTGCTCACATGTTCTTTCCTGCGTTATCCCCTGAT
TCTGTGGATAACCGTATTACCGCCTTTGAGTGAGCTGATACCGCTCGCCGCAGCCGAACGACCGAGCGCA
GCGAGTCAGTGAGCGAGGAAGCGGAAGAGCGCCCAATACGCAAACCGCCTCTCCCCGCGCGTTGGCCGAT
TCATTAATGCAGCTGGCACGACAGGTTTCCCGACTGGAAAGCGGGCAGTGAGCGCAACGCAATTAATGTG
AGTTAGCTCACTCATTAGGCACCCCAGGCTTTACACTTTATGCTTCCGGCTCGTATGTTGTGTGGAATTG
TGAGCGGATAACAATTTCACACAGGAAACAGCTATGACCATGATTACGCCAAGCGCGCAATTAACCCTCA
CTAAAGGGAACAAAAGCTGGAGCTGCAAGC
