>Addgene plasmid #144726 | TFORF3250 | depositor partial sequence | sequence record 286293 | Insert
ATCGATTGATCAACAAGTTTGTACAAAAAAGTTGGCACCATGGCTGAAGAATCAAGAAAGCCTTCAGCCC
CATCCCCACCAGACCAGACTCCTGAAGAGGATCTTGTAATCGTCAAGGTAGAGGAGGATCATGGTTGGGA
CCAGGAATCTAGTCTGCATGAAAGTAACCCTCTTGGCCAAGAAGTGTTCCGCCTGCGCTTCAGGCAGTTA
CGCTACCAGGAGACACTAGGACCCCGAGAAGCTCTGATCCAACTACGGGCCCTTTGCCATCAGTGGCTGA
GGCCAGATTTGAACACCAAGGAACAGATCCTGGAGCTGCTGGTGCTGGAGCAGTTCTTGACCATCCTACC
TGAGGAGCTCCAGACACTGGTTAAGGAACATCAGCTAGAGAACGGAGAGGAGGTGGTGACCCTATTAGAG
GATTTGGAAAGGCAGATTGATATACTAGGACGACCAGTCTCAGCTCGCGTACATGGACATAGGGTACTCT
GGGAGGAGGTAGTACATTCAGCATCTGCACCAGAGCCTCCAAATACTCAGCTCCAATCTGAGGCAACCCA
ACATAAATCTCCAGTGCCCCAAGAGTCACAAGAGAGAGCCATGTCTACTTCCCAGAGTCCTACTCGTTCC
CAGAAAGGAAGTTCTGGAGACCAGGAAATGACAGCTACACTTCTCACAGCAGGGTTCCAGACTTTGGAGA
AGATTGAAGACATGGCTGTGTCCCTTATTCGAGAGGAGTGGCTTCTTGATCCATCACAGAAGGATCTGTG
TAGAGATAACAGGCCAGAAAATTTCAGAAACATGTTCTCCCTGGGTGGTGAGACCAGGAGTGAGAACAGG
GAATTAGCTTCAAAACAGGTAATATCTACTGGAATCCAGCCACATGGAGAGACAGCTGCCAAATGCAACG
GGGATGTTATCAGGGGTCTTGAGCATGAAGAAGCCCGAGACCTTCTGGGCAGATTAGAGAGGCAGCGGGG
AAATCCCACACAAGAGAGACGACATAAATGTGATGAATGTGGGAAAAGCTTTGCTCAGAGCTCAGGCCTT
GTTCGCCACTGGAGAATCCACACTGGGGAGAAACCCTATCAGTGTAATGTGTGTGGTAAAGCCTTCAGTT
ACAGGTCAGCCCTTCTTTCACATCAGGATATCCACAACAAAGTAAAACGCTATCACTGTAAGGAGTGTGG
CAAAGCCTTCAGTCAGAACACAGGCCTGATTCTGCACCAGAGAATCCACACTGGGGAGAAGCCATATCAG
TGCAATCAGTGTGGGAAGGCTTTCAGTCAGAGTGCGGGCCTTATTCTGCACCAGAGAATCCACAGTGGAG
AGAGACCCTATGAATGTAATGAGTGTGGGAAAGCTTTCAGTCATAGCTCACACCTCATTGGACATCAGAG
AATCCACACTGGGGAGAAGCCCTATGAGTGTGATGAGTGTGGGAAAACCTTCAGGCGGAGCTCACATCTT
ATTGGTCATCAGAGGAGCCACACTGGGGAGAAACCCTACAAATGCAATGAGTGTGGGAGGGCCTTCAGTC
AGAAGTCAGGCCTTATTGAACATCAGAGAATCCACACTGGAGAAAGACCCTATAAATGTAAAGAATGTGG
GAAAGCTTTCAATGGGAACACTGGTCTCATTCAACACCTGAGAATTCACACAGGGGAGAAGCCCTACCAA
TGTAATGAGTGTGGGAAAGCCTTTATTCAGAGGTCAAGTCTCATTCGACATCAGAGAATCCACAGTGGTG
AAAAATCTGAATCCATAAGCGTTTTGCCAACTTTCTTGTACAAAGTGGTTGATATCGGTAAGCCTATCCC
TAACCCTCTCCTCGGTCTCGATTCTACGTAGTAATGAACTAGTCCGTAACTTGAAAGTATTTCGATTCTT
GGCTTTATATATCTTGTGGAAAGGACGACGGGCTCGAAACTTATCCGTGGAC
