>Addgene plasmid #144726 | TFORF3250 | depositor partial sequence | sequence record 286294 | Barcode
CGGGCTCGAAACTTATCCGTGGAC
